Addgene plasmid #250656: pESUMO-S19
Purpose: Plasmid for expression of E.coli S19 ribosomal protein
Depositing lab: Olivier Duss. Depositing organization: European Molecular Biology Laboratory (EMBL), Heidelberg. Publication: Functional characterization of dynamic nascent RNA folding ensembles in real time. Gor K, Geissen EM, Duss O. Sci Adv. 2026 Mar 20;12(12):eaec4037. doi: 10.1126/sciadv.aec4037. Epub 2026 Mar 20. PubMed 41861015.
Backbone
  Vector backbone: pESUMO
  Backbone size w/o insert (bp): 5735
  Total vector size (bp): 6014
  Vector type: Bacterial Expression
Growth in bacteria
  Bacterial resistance: Ampicillin, 100 μg/mL
  Growth temperature: 37°C
  Growth strain: DH5alpha
  Copy number: Unknown
Gene/Insert
  Gene/Insert name: S19
  Entrez Gene: rpsS (a.k.a. b3316, ECK3303)
  Promoter: T7
  Cloning method: Gibson Cloning
  Sequencing primers: 5′ T7; 3′ T7 terminator
Terms and licenses: Academic/Nonprofit Terms; Industry Terms: Not Available to Industry
How to cite: pESUMO-S19 was a gift from Olivier Duss (Addgene plasmid # 250656 ; http://n2t.net/addgene:250656 ; RRID:Addgene_250656)
