[The description below was written by a language model from this plasmid's Addgene catalogue record and pLannotate feature annotations shown in this document.]
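Description:
pESUMO-S19 is a bacterial expression plasmid built on the pESUMO backbone for producing the Escherichia coli ribosomal protein S19 (gene rpsS). It is about 6.0 kb in total (the catalogue lists 6,014 bp and the sequenced record 6,010 nt). It is propagated in E. coli through a ColE1/pMB1-type origin accompanied by the pBR322 bom region and the rop gene, which normally moderates copy number; the record lists copy number as unknown. Selection is with ampicillin via the bla β-lactamase gene under its own promoter. An f1 phage origin is also present, along with two tetracycline-resistance fragments and a predicted open reading frame that look like backbone remnants rather than functional parts.

The expression cassette follows the familiar pET-style layout: a T7 promoter immediately followed by a lac operator, the T7 gene 10 ribosome binding site, and a T7 terminator downstream. A plasmid-borne lacI gene with its own promoter supplies the repressor. Transcription therefore depends on a host supplying T7 RNA polymerase and can be induced with IPTG. The coding region places a yeast SMT3-derived SUMO tag directly upstream of, and contiguous with, the rpsS sequence, which was inserted by Gibson assembly. SUMO fusions are generally used to improve solubility and to allow tag removal by a SUMO protease. A short histidine-tag fragment and a fragment of a T7 gene 10B-derived solubility tag are annotated downstream of rpsS, but the record does not show whether they are translated with S19. No N-terminal affinity tag is annotated, although unannotated sequence lies between the ribosome binding site and SUMO. The stated purpose is recombinant expression of S19, and the associated work concerns nascent RNA folding.
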