Features (pLannotate 1.2.2; 20 found; start..end, strand, type, name):
     73..453     +  CDS            YPB1_ECOLX: Protein predicted: Swiss-Prot protein existence level 4. From Escherichia coli.
    525..816     -  CDS            TcR (fragment): tetracycline efflux protein; tet; confers resistance to tetracycline
    831..852     -  protein_bind   CAP binding site: CAP binding activates transcription in the presence of cAMP. E. coli catabolite activator protein
    865..1947    -  CDS            lacI: lac repressor; lacI; The lac repressor binds to the lac operator to inhibit transcription in E. coli. This inhibition can be relieved by adding lactose or isopropyl-β-D-thiogalactopyranoside (IPTG).
   1948..2025    -  promoter       lacI promoter: lacI
   2033..2312    -  CDS            TcR (fragment): tetracycline efflux protein; tet; confers resistance to tetracycline
   2334..2352    +  promoter       T7 promoter: promoter for bacteriophage T7 RNA polymerase
   2353..2377    +  protein_bind   lac operator: The lac repressor binds to the lac operator to inhibit transcription in E. coli. This inhibition can be relieved by adding lactose or isopropyl-β-D-thiogalactopyranoside (IPTG). lac repressor encoded by lacI
   2392..2414    +  RBS            RBS: efficient ribosome binding site from bacteriophage T7 gene 10 (Olins and Rangwala, 1989)
   2457..2744    +  CDS            SUMO: cleavable ubiquitin-like protein tag; S. cerevisiae SMT3 (truncated and modified); modified to prevent cleavage by eukaryotic SUMO proteases
   2745..3020    +  CDS            rpsS (sequence partly withheld): RS19_ECOLI - Experimental evidence at protein level: Swiss-Prot protein existence level 1. Protein S19 forms a complex with S13 that binds strongly to the 16S ribosomal RNA. Contacts the A site tRNA. From Escherichia coli (strain K12).
   3075..3092    +  CDS            9xHis (fragment): 9xHis affinity tag
   3102..3151    +  CDS            SET1 (fragment): solubility-enhancement tag derived from T7 phage gene 10B
   3159..3206    +  terminator     T7 terminator: transcription terminator for bacteriophage T7 RNA polymerase
   3243..3671    +  rep_origin     f1 ori (sequence partly withheld): f1 bacteriophage origin of replication; arrow indicates direction of (+) strand synthesis
   3724..3828    +  promoter       AmpR promoter: bla
   3829..4689    +  CDS            AmpR: β-lactamase; bla; confers resistance to ampicillin, carbenicillin, and related antibiotics
   4860..5448    +  rep_origin     ori: high-copy-number ColE1/pMB1/pBR322/pUC origin of replication
   5634..5773    -  misc_feature   bom: basis of mobility region from pBR322
   5875..56      -  CDS            rop (across the origin): Rop protein, which maintains plasmids at low copy number; rop
>Addgene plasmid #250656 | pESUMO-S19 | addgene full sequence | sequence record 500703 | Addgene NGS Result
GTCTGGCTTCTGATAAAGCGGGCCATGTTAAGGGCGGTTTTTTCCTGTTTGGTCACTGATGCCTCCGTGT
AAGGGGGATTTCTGTTCATGGGGGTAATGATACCGATGAAACGAGAGAGGATGCTCACGATACGGGTTAC
TGATGATGAACATGCCCGGTTACTGGAACGTTGTGAGGGTAAACAACTGGCGGTATGGATGCGGCGGGAC
CAGAGAAAAATCACTCAGGGTCAATGCCAGCGCTTCGTTAATACAGATGTAGGTGTTCCACAGGGTAGCC
AGCAGCATCCTGCGATGCAGATCCGGAACATAATGGTGCAGGGCGCTGACTTCCGCGTTTCCAGACTTTA
CGAAACACGGAAACCGAAGACCATTCATGTTGTTGCTCAGGTCGCAGACGTTTTGCAGCAGCAGTCGCTT
CACGTTCGCTCGCGTATCGGTGATTCATTCTGCTAACCAGTAAGGCAACCCCGCCAGCCTAGCCGGGTCC
TCAACGACAGGAGCACGATCATGCGCACCCGTGGGGCCGCCATGCCGGCGATAATGGCCTGCTTCTCGCC
GAAACGTTTGGTGGCGGGACCAGTGACGAAGGCTTGAGCGAGGGCGTGCAAGATTCCGAATACCGCAAGC
GACAGGCCGATCATCGTCGCGCTCCAGCGAAAGCGGTCCTCGCCGAAAATGACCCAGAGCGCTGCCGGCA
CCTGTCCTACGAGTTGCATGATAAAGAAGACAGTCATAAGTGCGGCGACGATAGTCATGCCCCGCGCCCA
CCGGAAGGAGCTGACTGGGTTGAAGGCTCTCAAGGGCATCGGTCGAGATCCCGGTGCCTAATGAGTGAGC
TAACTTACATTAATTGCGTTGCGCTCACTGCCCGCTTTCCAGTCGGGAAACCTGTCGTGCCAGCTGCATT
AATGAATCGGCCAACGCGCGGGGAGAGGCGGTTTGCGTATTGGGCGCCAGGGTGGTTTTTCTTTTCACCA
GTGAGACGGGCAACAGCTGATTGCCCTTCACCGCCTGGCCCTGAGAGAGTTGCAGCAAGCGGTCCACGCT
GGTTTGCCCCAGCAGGCGAAAATCCTGTTTGATGGTGGTTAACGGCGGGATATAACATGAGCTGTCTTCG
GTATCGTCGTATCCCACTACCGAGATATCCGCACCAACGCGCAGCCCGGACTCGGTAATGGCGCGCATTG
CGCCCAGCGCCATCTGATCGTTGGCAACCAGCATCGCAGTGGGAACGATGCCCTCATTCAGCATTTGCAT
GGTTTGTTGAAAACCGGACATGGCACTCCAGTCGCCTTCCCGTTCCGCTATCGGCTGAATTTGATTGCGA
GTGAGATATTTATGCCAGCCAGCCAGACGCAGACGCGCCGAGACAGAACTTAATGGGCCCGCTAACAGCG
CGATTTGCTGGTGACCCAATGCGACCAGATGCTCCACGCCCAGTCGCGTACCGTCTTCATGGGAGAAAAT
AATACTGTTGATGGGTGTCTGGTCAGAGACATCAAGAAATAACGCCGGAACATTAGTGCAGGCAGCTTCC
ACAGCAATGGCATCCTGGTCATCCAGCGGATAGTTAATGATCAGCCCACTGACGCGTTGCGCGAGAAGAT
TGTGCACCGCCGCTTTACAGGCTTCGACGCCGCTTCGTTCTACCATCGACACCACCACGCTGGCACCCAG
TTGATCGGCGCGAGATTTAATCGCCGCGACAATTTGCGACGGCGCGTGCAGGGCCAGACTGGAGGTGGCA
ACGCCAATCAGCAACGACTGTTTGCCCGCCAGTTGTTGTGCCACGCGGTTGGGAATGTAATTCAGCTCCG
CCATCGCCGCTTCCACTTTTTCCCGCGTTTTCGCAGAAACGTGGCTGGCCTGGTTCACCACGCGGGAAAC
GGTCTGATAAGAGACACCGGCATACTCTGCGACATCGTATAACGTTACTGGTTTCACATTCACCACCCTG
AATTGACTCTCTTCCGGGCGCTATCATGCCATACCGCGAAAGGTTTTGCGCCATTCGATGGTGTCCGGGA
TCTCGACGCTCTCCCTTATGCGACTCCTGCATTAGGAAGCAGCCCAGTAGTAGGTTGAGGCCGTTGAGCA
CCGCCGCCGCAAGGAATGGTGCATGCAAGGAGATGGCGCCCAACAGTCCCCCGGCCACGGGGCCTGCCAC
CATACCCACGCCGAAACAAGCGCTCATGAGCCCGAAGTGGCGAGCCCGATCTTCCCCATCGGTGATGTCG
GCGATATAGGCGCCAGCAACCGCACCTGTGGCGCCGGTGATGCCGGCCACGATGCGTCCGGCGTAGAGGA
TCGAGATCTCGATCCCGCGAAATTAATACGACTCACTATAGGGGAATTGTGAGCGGATAACAATTCCCCT
CTAGAAATAATTTTGTTTAACTTTAAGAAGGAGATATACCATGGGTCATCACCATCATCATCACGGGTCC
CTGCAGGACTCAGAAGTCAATCAAGAAGCTAAGCCAGAGGTCAAGCCAGAAGTCAAGCCTGAGACTCACA
TCAATTTAAAGGTGTCCGATGGATCTTCAGAGATCTTCTTCAAGATCAAAAAGACCACTCCTTTAAGAAG
GCTGATGGAAGCGTTCGCTAAAAGACAGGGTAAGGAAATGGACTCCTTAAGATTCTTGTACGACGGTATT
AGAATTCAAGCTGATCAGGCCCCTGAAGATTTGGACATGGAGGATAACGATATTATTGAGGCTCACCGCG
AACAGATTGGAGGTATGGCG
[237 nt withheld, positions 2751-2987]
GGCCACGCTGCTGATAAAAAAGCGAAGAAGAAATAACTAGAGGATCCGAATTCGAGCTCCGTCGACAAGC
TTGCGGCCGCACTCGAGCACCACCACCACCACCACTGAGATCCGGCTGCTAACAAAGCCCGAAAGGAAGC
TGAGTTGGCTGCTGCCACCGCTGAGCAATAACTAGCATAACCCCTTGGGGCCTCTAAACGGGTCTTGAGG
GGTTTTTTGCTGAAAGGAGGAACTATATCCGGATTGGCGAATGGG
[124 nt withheld, positions 3243-3366]
C
[91 nt withheld, positions 3368-3458]
A
[49 nt withheld, positions 3460-3508]
CCTTTGACGTTGGAGTCCACGTTCTTT
[37 nt withheld, positions 3536-3572]
ACCCTATCTCGGTCTATTCTTTTGATTTATAAGGGATTTTGCCGATTTCGGCCTATTGGTTAAAAAATGA
GCTGATTTAACAAAAATTTAACGCGAATTTTAACAAAATATTAACGCTTACAATTTAGGTGGCACTTTTC
GGGGAAATGTGCGCGGAACCCCTATTTGTTTATTTTTCTAAATACATTCAAATATGTATCCGCTCATGAG
ACAATAACCCTGATAAATGCTTCAATAATATTGAAAAAGGAAGAGTATGAGTATTCAACATTTCCGTGTC
GCCCTTATTCCCTTTTTTGCGGCATTTTGCCTTCCTGTTTTTGCTCACCCAGAAACGCTGGTGAAAGTAA
AAGATGCTGAAGATCAGTTGGGTGCACGAGTGGGTTACATCGAACTGGATCTCAACAGCGGTAAGATCCT
TGAGAGTTTTCGCCCCGAAGAACGTTTTCCAATGATGAGCACTTTTAAAGTTCTGCTATGTGGCGCGGTA
TTATCCCGTATTGACGCCGGGCAAGAGCAACTCGGTCGCCGCATACACTATTCTCAGAATGACTTGGTTG
AGTACTCACCAGTCACAGAAAAGCATCTTACGGATGGCATGACAGTAAGAGAATTATGCAGTGCTGCCAT
AACCATGAGTGATAACACTGCGGCCAACTTACTTCTGACAACGATCGGAGGACCGAAGGAGCTAACCGCT
TTTTTGCACAACATGGGGGATCATGTAACTCGCCTTGATCGTTGGGAACCGGAGCTGAATGAAGCCATAC
CAAACGACGAGCGTGACACCACGATGCCTGCAGCAATGGCAACAACGTTGCGCAAACTATTAACTGGCGA
ACTACTTACTCTAGCTTCCCGGCAACAATTAATAGACTGGATGGAGGCGGATAAAGTTGCAGGACCACTT
CTGCGCTCGGCCCTTCCGGCTGGCTGGTTTATTGCTGATAAATCTGGAGCCGGTGAGCGTGGTTCTCGCG
GTATCATTGCAGCACTGGGGCCAGATGGTAAGCCCTCCCGTATCGTAGTTATCTACACGACGGGGAGTCA
GGCAACTATGGATGAACGAAATAGACAGATCGCTGAGATAGGTGCCTCACTGATTAAGCATTGGTAACTG
TCAGACCAAGTTTACTCATATATACTTTAGATTGATTTAAAACTTCATTTTTAATTTAAAAGGATCTAGG
TGAAGATCCTTTTTGATAATCTCATGACCAAAATCCCTTAACGTGAGTTTTCGTTCCACTGAGCGTCAGA
CCCCGTAGAAAAGATCAAAGGATCTTCTTGAGATCCTTTTTTTCTGCGCGTAATCTGCTGCTTGCAAACA
AAAAAACCACCGCTACCAGCGGTGGTTTGTTTGCCGGATCAAGAGCTACCAACTCTTTTTCCGAAGGTAA
CTGGCTTCAGCAGAGCGCAGATACCAAATACTGTCCTTCTAGTGTAGCCGTAGTTAGGCCACCACTTCAA
GAACTCTGTAGCACCGCCTACATACCTCGCTCTGCTAATCCTGTTACCAGTGGCTGCTGCCAGTGGCGAT
AAGTCGTGTCTTACCGGGTTGGACTCAAGACGATAGTTACCGGATAAGGCGCAGCGGTCGGGCTGAACGG
GGGGTTCGTGCACACAGCCCAGCTTGGAGCGAACGACCTACACCGAACTGAGATACCTACAGCGTGAGCT
ATGAGAAAGCGCCACGCTTCCCGAAGGGAGAAAGGCGGACAGGTATCCGGTAAGCGGCAGGGTCGGAACA
GGAGAGCGCACGAGGGAGCTTCCAGGGGGAAACGCCTGGTATCTTTATAGTCCTGTCGGGTTTCGCCACC
TCTGACTTGAGCGTCGATTTTTGTGATGCTCGTCAGGGGGGCGGAGCCTATGGAAAAACGCCAGCAACGC
GGCCTTTTTACGGTTCCTGGCCTTTTGCTGGCCTTTTGCTCACATGTTCTTTCCTGCGTTATCCCCTGAT
TCTGTGGATAACCGTATTACCGCCTTTGAGTGAGCTGATACCGCTCGCCGCAGCCGAACGACCGAGCGCA
GCGAGTCAGTGAGCGAGGAAGCGGAAGAGCGCCTGATGCGGTATTTTCTCCTTACGCATCTGTGCGGTAT
TTCACACCGCAATGGTGCACTCTCAGTACAATCTGCTCTGATGCCGCATAGTTAAGCCAGTATACACTCC
GCTATCGCTACGTGACTGGGTCATGGCTGCGCCCCGACACCCGCCAACACCCGCTGACGCGCCCTGACGG
GCTTGTCTGCTCCCGGCATCCGCTTACAGACAAGCTGTGACCGTCTCCGGGAGCTGCATGTGTCAGAGGT
TTTCACCGTCATCACCGAAACGCGCGAGGCAGCTGCGGTAAAGCTCATCAGCGTGGTCGTGAAGCGATTC
ACAGATGTCTGCCTGTTCATCCGCGTCCAGCTCGTTGAGTTTCTCCAGAAGCGTTAAT
